>Addgene plasmid #248534 | pLenti-gRNA9-3 | addgene full sequence | sequence record 493012 | Addgene NGS Result
CCTTCTGATGTTTCTAACAGGCCAGGATTAACTGCGAATCGTTCTAGCTCCCTGCTTGCCCATACTATAT
GTTTTAATTTATATTTTTTCTTTCCCCCTGGCCTTAACCGAATTTTTTCCCATCGCGATCTAATTCTCCC
CCGCTTAATACTGACGCTCTCGCACCCATCTCTCTCCTTCTAGCCTCCGCTAGTCAAAATTTTTGGCGTA
CTCACCAGTCGCCGCCCCTCGCCTCTTGCCGTGCGCGCTTCAGCAAGCCGAGTCCTGCGTCGAGAGAGCT
CCTCTGGTTTCCCTTTCGCTTTCAAGTCCCTGTTCGGGCGCCACTGCTAGAGATTTTCCACACTGACTAA
AAGGGTCTGAGGGATCTCTAGTTACCAGAGTCACACAACAGACGGGCACACACTACTTGAAGCACTCAAG
GCAAGCTTTATTGAGGCTTAAGCAGTGGGTTCCCTAGTTAGCCAGAGAGCTCCCAGGCTCAGATCTGGTC
TAACCAGAGAGACCCGTTTATGTATCGAGCTAGGCACTTAAATACAATATCTCTGCAATGCGGCAATTCA
GTGGTTCGTCCAATCCATGTCAGACCCGTCTGTTGCCTTCCTAATAAGGCACGATCGTACCACCTTACTT
CCACCAATCGGCATGCACGGTGCTTTTTCTCTCCTTGTAAGGCATGTTGCTAACTCATCGTTACCATGTT
GCAAGACTACAAGAGTATTGCATAAGACTACATTAAGCTTGCAGCTCCAGCTTTTGTTCCCTTTAGTGAG
GGTTAATTGCGCGCTTGGCGTAATCATGGTCATAGCTGTTTCCTGTGTGAAATTGTTATCCGCTCACAAT
TCCACACAACATACGAGCCGGAAGCATAAAGTGTAAAGCCTGGGGTGCCTAATGAGTGAGCTAACTCACA
TTAATTGCGTTGCGCTCACTGCCCGCTTTCCAGTCGGGAAACCTGTCGTGCCAGCTGCATTAATGAATCG
GCCAACGCGCGGGGAGAGGCGGTTTGCGTATTGGGCGCTCTTCCGCTTCCTCGCTCACTGACTCGCTGCG
CTCGGTCGTTCGGCTGCGGCGAGCGGTATCAGCTCACTCAAAGGCGGTAATACGGTTATCCACAGAATCA
GGGGATAACGCAGGAAAGAACATGTGAGCAAAAGGCCAGCAAAAGGCCAGGAACCGTAAAAAGGCCGCGT
TGCTGGCGTTTTTCCATAGGCTCCGCCCCCCTGACGAGCATCACAAAAATCGACGCTCAAGTCAGAGGTG
GCGAAACCCGACAGGACTATAAAGATACCAGGCGTTTCCCCCTGGAAGCTCCCTCGTGCGCTCTCCTGTT
CCGACCCTGCCGCTTACCGGATACCTGTCCGCCTTTCTCCCTTCGGGAAGCGTGGCGCTTTCTCATAGCT
CACGCTGTAGGTATCTCAGTTCGGTGTAGGTCGTTCGCTCCAAGCTGGGCTGTGTGCACGAACCCCCCGT
TCAGCCCGACCGCTGCGCCTTATCCGGTAACTATCGTCTTGAGTCCAACCCGGTAAGACACGACTTATCG
CCACTGGCAGCAGCCACTGGTAACAGGATTAGCAGAGCGAGGTATGTAGGCGGTGCTACAGAGTTCTTGA
AGTGGTGGCCTAACTACGGCTACACTAGAAGAACAGTATTTGGTATCTGCGCTCTGCTGAAGCCAGTTAC
CTTCGGAAAAAGAGTTGGTAGCTCTTGATCCGGCAAACAAACCACCGCTGGTAGCGGTGGTTTTTTTGTT
TGCAAGCAGCAGATTACGCGCAGAAAAAAAGGATCTCAAGAAGATCCTTTGATCTTTTCTACGGGGTCTG
ACGCTCAGTGGAACGAAAACTCACGTTAAGGGATTTTGGTCATGAGATTATCAAAAAGGATCTTCACCTA
GATCCTTTTAAATTAAAAATGAAGTTTTAAATCAATCTAAAGTATATATGAGTAAACTTGGTCTGACAGT
TACCAATGCTTAATCAGTGAGGCACCTATCTCAGCGATCTGTCTATTTCGTTCATCCATAGTTGCCTGAC
TCCCCGTCGTGTAGATAACTACGATACGGGAGGGCTTACCATCTGGCCCCAGTGCTGCAATGATACCGCG
AGACCCACGCTCACCGGCTCCAGATTTATCAGCAATAAACCAGCCAGCCGGAAGGGCCGAGCGCAGAAGT
GGTCCTGCAACTTTATCCGCCTCCATCCAGTCTATTAATTGTTGCCGGGAAGCTAGAGTAAGTAGTTCGC
CAGTTAATAGTTTGCGCAACGTTGTTGCCATTGCTACAGGCATCGTGGTGTCACGCTCGTCGTTTGGTAT
GGCTTCATTCAGCTCCGGTTCCCAACGATCAAGGCGAGTTACATGATCCCCCATGTTGTGCAAAAAAGCG
GTTAGCTCCTTCGGTCCTCCGATCGTTGTCAGAAGTAAGTTGGCCGCAGTGTTATCACTCATGGTTATGG
CAGCACTGCATAATTCTCTTACTGTCATGCCATCCGTAAGATGCTTTTCTGTGACTGGTGAGTACTCAAC
CAAGTCATTCTGAGAATAGTGTATGCGGCGACCGAGTTGCTCTTGCCCGGCGTCAATACGGGATAATACC
GCGCCACATAGCAGAACTTTAAAAGTGCTCATCATTGGAAAACGTTCTTCGGGGCGAAAACTCTCAAGGA
TCTTACCGCTGTTGAGATCCAGTTCGATGTAACCCACTCGTGCACCCAACTGATCTTCAGCATCTTTTAC
TTTCACCAGCGTTTCTGGGTGAGCAAAAACAGGAAGGCAAAATGCCGCAAAAAAGGGAATAAGGGCGACA
CGGAAATGTTGAATACTCATACTCTTCCTTTTTCAATATTATTGAAGCATTTATCAGGGTTATTGTCTCA
TGAGCGGATACATATTTGAATGTATTTAGAAAAATAAACAAATAGGGGTTCCGCGCACATTTCCCCGAAA
AGTGCCACCTAAATTGTAAGCGTTAATATTTTGTTAAAATTCGCGTTAAATTTTTGTTAAATCAGCTCAT
TTTTTAACCAATAGGCCGAAATCGGCAAAATCCCTTATAAATCAAAAGAATAGACCGAGATAGGGT
[37 nt withheld, positions 3077-3113]
AAAGAACGTGGACTCCAACGTCAAAGG
[49 nt withheld, positions 3141-3189]
T
[91 nt withheld, positions 3191-3281]
G
[124 nt withheld, positions 3283-3406]
CCCATTCGCCATTCAGGCTGCGCAACTGTTGGGAAGGGCGATCGGTGCGGGCCTCTTCGCTATTACGCCA
GCTGGCGAAAGGGGGATGTGCTGCAAGGCGATTAAGTTGGGTAACGCCAGGGTTTTCCCAGTCACGACGT
TGTAAAACGACGGCCAGTGAGCGCGCGTAATACGACTCACTATAGGGCGAATTGGGTACGTCCCTAGGCC
TCCAAAAAAGCCTCCTCACTACTTCTGGAATAGCTCAGAGGCCGAGGCGGCCTCGGCCTCTGCATAAATA
AAAAAAATTAGTCAGCCATGGGGCGGAGAATGGGCGGAACTGGGCGGAGTTAGGGGCGGGATGGGCGGAG
TTAGGGGCGGGATAGCTAGAGCCAGACATGATAAGATACATTGATGAGTTTGGACAAACCACAACTAGAA
TGCAGTGAAAAAAATGCTTTATTTGTGAAATTTGTGATGCTATTGCTTTATTTGTAACCATTATAAGCTG
CAATAAACAAGTTCCTCTCACTCTCTGATATTCATTTCTTTGCAAGTTATAAATACTGAATAATAAGATG
ACATGAACTACTATACGTACTGCTAGAGATTTTCCACACTGACTAAAAGGGTCTGAGGGATCTCTAGTTA
CCAGAGTCACACAACAGACGGGCACACACTACTTGAAGCACTCAAGGCAAGCTTTATTGAGGCTTAAGCA
GTGGGTTCCCTAGTTAGCCAGAGAGCTCCCAGGCTCAGATCTGGTCTAACCAGAGAGACCCAGTACAAGC
AAAAAGCAGATCTTGTCTTCGTTGGGAGTGAATTAGCCCTTCCAGTCCCCCCTTTTCTTTTAAAAAGTGG
CTAAGATCTACAGCTGCCTTGTAAGTCATTGGTCTTAAAGTCGACGCGGGGAGGCGGCCCAAAGGGAGAT
CCGACTCGTCTGAGGGCGAAGGCGAAGACGCGGAAGAGGCCGCAGAGCCGGCAGCAGGCCGCGGGAAGGA
AGGTCCGCTGGATTGAGGGCCGAAGGGACGTAGCAGAAGGACGTCCCGCGCAGAATCCAGGTGGCAACAC
AGGCGAGCAGCCAAGGAAAGGACGATGATTTCCCCGACAACACCACGGAATTGTCAGTGCCCAACAGCCG
AGCCCCTGTCCAGCAGCGGGCAAGGCAGGCGGCGATGAGTTCCGCCGTGGCAATAGGGAGGGGGAAAGCG
AAAGTCCCGGAAAGGAGCTGACAGGTGGTGGCAATGCCCCAACCAGTGGGGGTTGCGTCAGCAAACACAG
TGCACACCACGCCACGTTGCCTGACAACGGGCCACAACTCCTCATAAAGAGACAGCAACCAGGATTTATA
CAAGGAGGAGAAAATGAAAGCCATACGGGAAGCAATAGCATGATACAAAGGCATTAAAGCAGCGTATCCA
CATAGCGTAAAAGGAGCAACATAGTTAAGAATACCAGTCAATCTTTCACAAATTTTGTAATCCAGAGGTT
GATTGTCGACTTAACGCGTTCAGGCACCGGGCTTGCGGGTCATGCACCAGGTGCGCGGTCCTTCGGGCAC
CTCGACGTCGGCGGTGACGGTGAAGCCGAGCCGCTCGTAGAAGGGGAGGTTGCGGGGCGCGGAGGTCTCC
AGGAAGGCGGGCACCCCGGCGCGCTCGGCCGCCTCCACTCCGGGGAGCACGACGGCGCTGCCCAGACCCT
TGCCCTGGTGGTCGGGCGAGACTCCGACGGTGGCCAGGAACCACGCGGGCTCCTTGGGCCGGTGCGGCGC
CAGGAGGCCTTCCATCTGTTGCTGCGCGGCCAGCCGGGAACCGCTCAACTCGGCCATGCGCGGGCCGATC
TCGGCGAACACCGCCCCCGCTTCGACGCTCTCCGGCGTGGTCCAGACCGCCACGGCGGCGCCGTCGTCCG
CGACCCACACCTTGCCGATGTCGAGCCCGACGCGCGTGAGGAAGAGTTCTTGCAGCTCGGTGACCCGCTC
GATGTGGCGGTCCGGATCGACGGTGTGGCGCGTGGCGGGGTAGTCGGCGAACGCGGCGGCGAGGGTGCGT
ACGGCCCTGGGGACGTCGTCGCGGGTGGCGAGGCGCACCGTGGGCTTGTACTCGGTCATGGTGGCCGTAC
GTCACGACACCTGAAATGGAAGAAAAAAACTTTGAACCACTGTCTGAGGCTTGAGAATGAACCAAGATCC
AAACTCAAAAAGGGCAAATTCCAAGGAGAATTACATCAAGTGCCAAGCTGGCCTAACTTCAGTCTCCACC
CACTCAGTGTGGGGAAACTCCATCGCATAAAACCCCTCCCCCCAACCTAAAGACGACGTACTCCAAAAGC
TCGAGAACTAATCGAGGTGCCTGGACGGCGCCCGGTACTCCGTGGAGTCACATGAAGCGACGGCTGAGGA
CGGAAAGGCCCTTTTCCTTTGTGTGGGTGACTCACCCGCCCGCTCTCCCGAGCGCCGCGTCCTCCATTTT
GAGCTCCCTGCAGCAGGGCCGGGAAGCGGCCATCTTTCCGCTCACGCAACTGGTGCCGACCGGGCCAGCC
TTGCCGCCCAGGGCGGGGCGATACACGGCGGCGCGAGGCCAGGCACCAGAGCAGGCCGGCCAGCTTGAGA
CTACCCCCGTCCGATTCTCGGTGGCCGCGCTCGCAGGCCCCGCCTCGCCGAACATGTGCGCTGGGACGCA
CGGGCCCCGTCGCCGCCCGCGGCCCCAAAAACCGAAATACCAGTGTGCAGATCTTGGCCCGCATTTACAA
GACTATCTTGCCAGAAAAAAAGCGTCGCAGCAGGTCATCAAAAATTTTAAATGGCTAGAGACTTATCGAA
AGCAGCGAGACAGGCGCGAAGGTGCCACCAGATTCGCACGCGGCGGCCCCAGCGCCCAGGCCAGGCCTCA
ACTCAAGCACGAGGCGAAGGGGCTCCTTAAGCGCAAGGCCTCGAACTCTCCCACCCACTTCCAACCCGAA
GCTCGGGATCAAGAATCACGTACTGCAGCCAGGTGGAAGTAATTCAAGGCACGCAAGGGCCATAACCCGT
AAAGAGGCCAGGCCCGCGGGAACCACACACGGCACTTACCTGTGTTCTGGCGGCAAACCCGTTGCGAAAA
AGAACGTTCACGGCGACTACTGCACTTATATACGGTTCTCCCCCACCCTCGGGAAAAAGGCGGAGCCAGT
ACACGACATCACTTTCCCAGTTTACCCCGCGCCACCTTCTCTAGGCACCGGATCAATTGCCGACCCCTCC
CCCCAACTTCTCGGGGACTGTGGGCGATGTGCGCTCTGCCCACTGACGGGCACCGGAGCCAATTCCCACT
CCTTTCAAGACCTAGAAGGTCCATTAGCTGCAAAGATTCCTCTCTGTTTAAAACTTTATCCATCTTTGCA
CCCGGGCCCCCTCGAGCCGGCGCCAAAGTGGATCTCTGCTGTCCCTGTAATAAACCCGAAAATTTTGAAT
TTTTGTAATTTGTTTTTGTAATTCTTTAGTTTGTATGTCTGTTGCTATTATGTCTACTATTCTTTCCCCT
GCACTGTACCCCCCAATCCCCCCTTTTCTTTTAAAATTGTGGATGAATACTGCCATTTGTCTCAAGATCT
AGTTACGCCAAGCTTAAAAAAGCACCGACTCGGTGCCACTTTTTCAAGTTGATAACGGACTAGCCTTATT
TAAACTTGCTATGCTGTTTCCAGCATAGCTCTTAAACACGAAACCTTCAAAGCTATCCGGTGTTTCGTCC
TTTCCACAAGATATATAAAGCCAAGAAATCGAAATACTTTCAAGTTACGGTAAGCATATGATAGTCCATT
TTAAAACATAATTTTAAAACTGCAAACTACCCAAGAAATTATTACTTTCTACGTCACGTATTTTGTACTA
ATATCTTTGTGTTTACAGTCAAATTAATTCTAATTATCTCTCTAACAGCCTTGTATCGTATATGCAAATA
TGAAGGAATCATGGGAAATAGGCCCTCTCTGGGTCCCCTCGGGGTTGGGAGGTGGGTCTGAAACGATAAT
GGTGAATATCCCTGCCTAACTCTATTCACTATAGAAAGTACAGCAAAAACTATTCTTAAACCTACCAAGC
CTCCTACTATCATTATGAATAATTTTATATACCACAGCCAATTTGTTATGTTAAACCAATTCCACAAACT
TGCCCATTTATCTAATTCCAATAATTCTTGTTCATTCTTTTCTTGCTGGTTTTGCGATTCTTCAATTAAG
GAGTGTATTAAGCTTGTGTAATTGTTAATTTCTCTGTCCCACTCCATCCAGGTCGTGTGATTCCAAATCT
GTTCCAGAGATTTATTACTCCAACTAGCATTCCAAGGCACAGCAGTGGTGCAAATGAGTTTTCCAGAGCA
ACCCCAAATCCCCAGGAGCTGTTGATCCTTTAGGTATCTTTCCACAGCCAGGATTCTTGCCTGGAGCTGC
TTGATGCCCCAGACTGTGAGTTGCAACAGATGCTGTTGCGCCTCAATAGCCCTCAGCAAATTGTTCTGCT
GCTGCACTATACCAGACAATAATTGTCTGGCCTGTACCGTCAGCGTCATTGACGCTGCGCCCATAGTGCT
TCCTGCTGCTCCCAAGAACCCAAGGAACAAAGCTCCTATTCCCACTGCTCTTTTTTCTCTCTGCACCACT
CTTCTCTTTGCCTTGGTGGGTGCTACTCCTAATGGTTCAATTTTTACTACTTTATATTTATATAATTCAC
TTCTCCAATTGTCCCTCATATCTCCTCCTCCAGGTCTGAAGATCAGCGGCCGCTTGCTGTGCGGTGGTCT
TACTTTTGTTTTGCTCTTCCTCTATCTTGTCTAAAGCTTCCTTGGTGTCTTTTATCTCTATCCTTTGATG
CACACAATAGAGGGTTGCTACTGTATTATATAATGATCTAAGTTCTTCTGATCCTGTCTGAAGGGATGGT
TGTAGCTGTCCCAGTATTTGTCTACAG
Features (pLannotate 1.2.2; 29 found; start..end, strand, type, name):
    153..278     -  misc_feature   HIV-1 Ψ: packaging signal of human immunodeficiency virus type 1
    325..505     -  LTR            5' LTR (truncated): truncated 5' long terminal repeat (LTR) from HIV-1
    506..732     -  promoter       RSV promoter: Rous sarcoma virus enhancer/promoter
    760..778     -  promoter       T3 promoter: promoter for bacteriophage T3 RNA polymerase
    823..839     -  protein_bind   lac operator: The lac repressor binds to the lac operator to inhibit transcription in E. coli. This inhibition can be relieved by adding lactose or isopropyl-β-D-thiogalactopyranoside (IPTG). lac repressor encoded by lacI
    847..877     -  promoter       lac promoter: promoter for the E. coli lac operon
    892..913     -  protein_bind   CAP binding site: CAP binding activates transcription in the presence of cAMP. E. coli catabolite activator protein
    926..1018    -  CDS            lacI (fragment): lac repressor; lacI; The lac repressor binds to the lac operator to inhibit transcription in E. coli. This inhibition can be relieved by adding lactose or isopropyl-β-D-thiogalactopyranoside (IPTG).
   1201..1789    -  rep_origin     ori: high-copy-number ColE1/pMB1/pBR322/pUC origin of replication
   1960..2820    -  CDS            AmpR: β-lactamase; bla; confers resistance to ampicillin, carbenicillin, and related antibiotics
   2821..2925    -  promoter       AmpR promoter: bla
   2978..3406    -  rep_origin     f1 ori (sequence partly withheld): f1 bacteriophage origin of replication; arrow indicates direction of (+) strand synthesis
   3411..3566    -  CDS            lacZα (fragment): LacZα fragment of β-galactosidase; lacZ fragment
   3574..3592    +  promoter       T7 promoter: promoter for bacteriophage T7 RNA polymerase
   3613..3748    -  rep_origin     SV40 ori: SV40 origin of replication
   3788..3909    -  polyA_signal   SV40 poly(A) signal: SV40 polyadenylation signal
   3987..4220    -  LTR            3' LTR (ΔU3): self-inactivating 3' long terminal repeat (LTR) from HIV-1
   4222..4241    -  misc_feature   cPPT/CTS (fragment): central polypurine tract and central termination sequence of HIV-1
   4292..4880    -  misc_feature   WPRE: woodchuck hepatitis virus posttranscriptional regulatory element
   4896..5495    -  CDS            PuroR (fragment): puromycin N-acetyltransferase; pac from Streptomyces; confers resistance to puromycin
   5517..6455    -  intron         EF-1α intron A: intron upstream of the start codon of human EF-1α
   6456..6667    -  promoter       EF-1α core promoter: core promoter for human elongation factor EF-1α
   6693..6759    -  CDS            small t antigen (fragment): SV40 (simian virus 40) small t antigen
   6825..6942    -  misc_feature   cPPT/CTS: central polypurine tract and central termination sequence of HIV-1
   6998..7065    -  misc_RNA       tracrRNA (fragment): trans-activating CRISPR RNA for the Streptococcus pyogenes CRISPR/Cas9 system
   7113..7353    -  promoter       U6 promoter: RNA polymerase III promoter for human U6 snRNA
   7357..7383    -  CDS            Rev (fragment): human immunodeficiency virus 1 (HIV-1) Rev protein; rev; enhances nuclear export of unspliced and incompletely spliced viral mRNAs
   7760..7993    -  misc_feature   RRE: The Rev response element (RRE) of HIV-1 allows for Rev-dependent mRNA export from the nucleus to the cytoplasm.
   8139..169     -  CDS            HIV-1 gag (fragment) (across the origin): gag protein from human immunodeficiency virus 1; gag
