[The description below was written by a language model from this plasmid's Addgene catalogue record and pLannotate feature annotations shown in this document.]
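Description:
pLenti-gRNA9-3 is a third-generation-style lentiviral guide RNA expression plasmid built on the pLentiGuide-Puro-FE backbone, made for the KaryoCreate system, a CRISPR-based approach for inducing chromosome-specific aneuploidy by targeting human centromeres. It is maintained in E. coli through a high-copy ColE1/pUC-type origin and an ampicillin resistance gene (β-lactamase). An f1 origin and remnants of a lac/lacZα cloning region also sit in the bacterial backbone. As is common for LTR-containing plasmids, it is propagated in a recombination-reducing strain.

The viral cassette is flanked by an RSV promoter-driven truncated HIV-1 5' LTR and a self-inactivating ΔU3 3' LTR followed by an SV40 poly(A) signal. It carries the Ψ packaging signal with a gag fragment, the Rev response element for Rev-dependent nuclear export of the genomic RNA, a cPPT/CTS and a WPRE to boost transcript expression. Packaging functions are not encoded and must be supplied in trans.

Within this cassette, a human U6 RNA polymerase III promoter drives a single guide RNA consisting of the gRNA9-3 spacer, directed against a human sequence, joined to a Streptococcus pyogenes Cas9 scaffold. The scaffold is annotated only as a partial tracrRNA match, which would be consistent with a modified scaffold, although the record does not define the "FE" in the backbone name. The guide's name suggests a chromosome 9 centromeric target, but this too is not stated explicitly. A separate EF-1α promoter with its intron A drives puromycin N-acetyltransferase, allowing selection of transduced mammalian cells. No Cas9 or dCas9 is encoded, so the guide is meant for cells that express the Cas9-derived component separately.
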