Addgene plasmid #248534: pLenti-gRNA9-3
Purpose: A CRISPR-based technology to study chromosome-specific aneuploidy by targeting human centromeres
Depositing lab: Teresa Davoli. Depositing organization: NYU Grossman School of Medicine. Publication: KaryoCreate: A CRISPR-based technology to study chromosome-specific aneuploidy by targeting human centromeres. Bosco N, Goldberg A, Zhao X, Mays JC, Cheng P, Johnson AF, Bianchi JJ, Toscani C, Di Tommaso E, Katsnelson L, Annuar D, Mei S, Faitelson RE, Pesselev IY, Mohamed KS, Mermerian A, Camacho-Hernandez EM, Gionco CA, Manikas J, Tseng YS, Sun Z, Fani S, Keegan S, Lippman SM, Fenyo D, Giunta S, Santaguida S, Davoli T. Cell. 2023 Apr 27;186(9):1985-2001.e19. doi: 10.1016/j.cell.2023.03.029. Epub 2023 Apr 18. PubMed 37075754.
Backbone
  Vector backbone: pLentiGuide-Puro-FE
  Vector type: Mammalian Expression, CRISPR
Growth in bacteria
  Bacterial resistance: Ampicillin, 100 μg/mL
  Growth temperature: 30°C
  Growth strain: NEB Stable
  Copy number: High Copy
Gene/Insert
  Gene/Insert name: gRNA9-3
  gRNA/shRNA sequence: GATAGCTTTGAAGGTTTCGT
  Species: H. sapiens (human)
  Promoter: U6
  Cloning method: Gibson Cloning
Terms and licenses: Academic/Nonprofit Terms; Industry Terms: Not Available to Industry
How to cite: pLenti-gRNA9-3 was a gift from Teresa Davoli (Addgene plasmid # 248534 ; http://n2t.net/addgene:248534 ; RRID:Addgene_248534)
